Addgene plasmid #21633: pCMV5-FLAG-Gene33
Depositing lab: John Kyriakis. Publication: Gene 33/Mig-6, a transcriptionally inducible adapter protein that binds GTP-Cdc42 and activates SAPK/JNK. A potential marker transcript for chronic pathologic conditions, such as diabetic nephropathy. Possible role in the response to persistent stress. Makkinje A, Quinn DA, Chen A, Cadilla CL, Force T, Bonventre JV, Kyriakis JM. J Biol Chem. 2000 Jun 9. 275(23):17838-47. 10.1074/jbc.M909735199 PubMed 10749885.
Backbone
  Vector backbone: pCMV5
  Backbone manufacturer: Dr. David Russell, UTSW
  Backbone size w/o insert (bp): 4700
  Vector type: Mammalian Expression
Growth in bacteria
  Bacterial resistance: Ampicillin, 100 μg/mL
  Growth temperature: 37°C
  Growth strain: DH5alpha
  Copy number: High Copy
Gene/Insert
  Gene/Insert name: Gene33 (alt name: Mig6, Ralt, ERRFI)
  Species: R. norvegicus (rat)
  Insert size (bp): 1380
  GenBank ID: x07266
  Entrez Gene: Errfi1 (a.k.a. RGD1307599, Ralt, Xxx, gene 33)
  Tag / fusion protein: FLAG (N terminal on backbone)
  Cloning method: Restriction Enzyme; 5′ cloning site Eco RI (not destroyed); 3′ cloning site Sal I (not destroyed)
  Sequencing primers: 5′ CMV Forward
Terms and licenses: Academic/Nonprofit Terms; Industry Terms: Not Available to Industry
Depositor comments: Plasmid was also used in Xu et al. 2005 the construct can be used in cardiomyocytes There is a V to L amino acid change at position 6. The lab feels it is conservative enough not to matter.
How to cite: pCMV5-FLAG-Gene33 was a gift from John Kyriakis (Addgene plasmid # 21633 ; http://n2t.net/addgene:21633 ; RRID:Addgene_21633)
