[The description below was written by a language model from this plasmid's Addgene catalogue record.]
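Description:
pCMV5-FLAG-Gene33 is a mammalian expression plasmid built on the pCMV5 backbone (about 4.7 kb without insert), carrying the rat Gene 33 coding sequence, also known as Mig6, Ralt or ERRFI (Entrez gene Errfi1). The roughly 1.4 kb insert was placed between EcoRI and SalI sites, both of which remain intact, so the cDNA can be excised or transferred. A FLAG epitope encoded by the backbone is fused to the N terminus of the protein, allowing detection and immunoprecipitation with anti-FLAG antibodies. The record does not list the promoter explicitly, but the backbone name and the use of a CMV forward sequencing primer are consistent with transcription from the cytomegalovirus immediate-early promoter, which gives strong constitutive expression in transfected mammalian cells. In bacteria the plasmid is maintained at high copy number under ampicillin selection. No mammalian selection marker is recorded, and no feature table was provided, so other backbone elements cannot be described from this record.

Gene 33/Mig-6 is described in the associated work as a transcriptionally inducible adapter protein that binds GTP-bound Cdc42 and activates the SAPK/JNK stress kinase pathway, with a possible role in responses to persistent stress and in chronic conditions such as diabetic nephropathy. The construct is suited to overexpression studies of these signalling and protein-interaction functions, and the depositor notes that it has also been used in cardiomyocytes. The depositor also reports a valine-to-leucine substitution at amino acid position 6, which they consider conservative and unlikely to affect function.
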