>Addgene plasmid #21633 | pCMV5-FLAG-Gene33 | addgene partial sequence | sequence record 27373 | 21633 with CMV-F
GAGTCAATAGCAGAGCTCGTTTAGTGAACCGTCAGAATTGCCACCATGGACTACAAGGACGACGATGACA
AGAATTCTATGTCAACAGCAGGACTTGCTGCTCAGGATATTCGAGTCCCATTAAAAACTGGATTTCTCCA
TAATGGCCAGGCTTTGGGGAATATGAAGACCTGCTGGGGCAGTCGCAATGAGTTTGAAAAGAATTTTTTA
AATATCGATCCAATAACCATGGCCTACAATCTGAACTCCCCTGCTCCGGAGCATCTAACAACCCTCGGAT
GTGCTTCTCCGTCCGCTCCAGGGAGCGGTCACTTCTTTGCAGAGCGTGGTCCATCTCCAAAGTCAAGCTT
GCCCCCTCTTGTTATCCCACCAAGTGAAAGCTCGGGACAGCGTGAAGAGGATCAAGTTCTGTGTGGTTTT
AAGAAACTCTCAGTGAATGGGGTGTGCGCTTCCACACCTCCACTTACACCCATTCAAAGCTGCTCTTCCC
CGTTTCCCTGTGCAGCTCCCTGTGATCGCAGTTCCCGACCGCTCCCACCATTGCCCATCTCTGAGGACCC
ATCTCTGGATGAGGCCGACTGTGAGGTGGAATTTCTAACCAGTGCAGATACAGACTTCCTTTTAGAAGAC
TGCGTGCCTTCCGATTTCAAATACGATGTTCCCTGGCAGGCGAAGCTTCCGTGGGTGCGGACAGATCAAT
TATGCGTATTTTGACAGCCCAACTGTTTCTGTGGCAGATCTTAGCTGTGCATCTGACCAGAACAGAGTTG
T
